Addgene plasmid #173412: RVD-TG9
Purpose: One-step assembly of custom RVD arrays to construct DdCBE, TALE, etc.
Depositing lab: Bin Shen. Depositing organization: Nanjing Medical University. Publication: Precision modeling of mitochondrial diseases in zebrafish via DdCBE-mediated mtDNA base editing. Guo J, Zhang X, Chen X, Sun H, Dai Y, Wang J, Qian X, Tan L, Lou X, Shen B. Cell Discov. 2021 Sep 3;7(1):78. doi: 10.1038/s41421-021-00307-9. PubMed 34480028.
Backbone
  Vector backbone: TetR T vector
  Vector type: Unspecified
Growth in bacteria
  Bacterial resistance: Tetracycline, 10 μg/mL
  Growth temperature: 37°C
  Growth strain: DH5alpha
  Copy number: High Copy
Gene/Insert
  Gene/Insert name: NG-NN dimer RVD at Position9
  Species: Synthetic
  Mutation: no
  Cloning method: Restriction Enzyme; 5′ cloning site Unknown (unknown if destroyed)
Terms and licenses: Academic/Nonprofit Terms; Industry Terms: Not Available to Industry
Depositor comments: RVD is inserted into TA site of TetR T vector
How to cite: RVD-TG9 was a gift from Bin Shen (Addgene plasmid # 173412 ; http://n2t.net/addgene:173412 ; RRID:Addgene_173412)
