[The description below was written by a language model from this plasmid's Addgene catalogue record and pLannotate feature annotations shown in this document.]
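Description:
RVD-TG9 is a small (about 2.6 kb) bacterial module plasmid from a library of repeat-variable diresidue (RVD) building blocks for one-step assembly of custom TALE DNA-binding arrays. Its synthetic insert is a dimer of two TALE repeats carrying the RVDs NG and NN. In the standard TALE code these recognise T and G respectively, which matches the "TG" in the name. The dimer is designated for position 9 of the array. According to the depositor, the module sits in the TA cloning site of a "TetR T vector" backbone. The flanking cloning sites are recorded as unknown, and the annotated feature table does not mark the RVD insert itself, so its exact coordinates and the sites used to release it during assembly are not stated.

The annotated features describe only the backbone. A high-copy ColE1/pUC-type origin supports propagation in E. coli, and a tetracycline efflux gene (TcR) driven by its native tet promoter provides selection on tetracycline. A T7 promoter is also present, along with short remnants of a kanamycin resistance gene and an RSF origin; these fragments are probably non-functional leftovers from vector construction. No eukaryotic expression elements are annotated, consistent with a pure cloning intermediate rather than an expression vector.

The stated purpose is to combine this position-specific dimer with other modules of the set to build full-length RVD arrays for TALE-based tools. These include DdCBEs, the DddA-derived cytosine base editors used for mitochondrial DNA editing. The associated work applied such editors to model mitochondrial diseases in zebrafish.
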