Features (pLannotate 1.2.2; 6 found; start..end, strand, type, name):
    403..421     +  promoter       T7 promoter: promoter for bacteriophage T7 RNA polymerase
    424..498     -  CDS            KanR (fragment): aminoglycoside phosphotransferase; aphA-3; confers resistance to kanamycin
    596..1786    -  CDS            TcR: tetracycline efflux protein; tet; confers resistance to tetracycline
   1834..1862    -  promoter       tet promoter: E. coli promoter for tetracycline efflux protein gene
   1878..1917    +  rep_origin     RSF ori (fragment): Plasmids containing the RSF 1030 origin of replication can be propagated in E. coli cells that contain additional plasmids with compatible origins.
   1989..2577    -  rep_origin     ori: high-copy-number ColE1/pMB1/pBR322/pUC origin of replication
>Addgene plasmid #173412 | RVD-TG9 | addgene full sequence | sequence record 361197 | Addgene NGS Result
GGGGTCTGACGCTCAGTGGAACGACGCGTAACTCACGTTAAGGGATTTTGGTCATGGGTGGCTCGACCAG
ATATGGTCTCAAGAGGCAATCGCTACAACTTGCTCCGGAGTCAGACCGTGGGCTTGACAGAGAACTGGCA
GTAGGCGCTGTACGGTTTCAAGAGCCTGTTTGCCACCATTGTTACTAGCAATCGCTACAACTTGCTCGGG
CGTCAGGCCGTGGGCTTGACAGAGAACTGGTAGAAGGCGCTGAACAGTCTCAAGAGCCTGTTTGCCACCC
CCATTGGAACGAGACCAGCTTTGGTCTAGAGGAGGCATGATGATATATTTTTATCTTGTGCAATGTAACA
TCAGAGATTTTGAGACACGGGCCAGAGCTGCCAGGAAACAGCTATGACCATGTAATACGACTCACTATAG
GGGATATTTTATTTTCTCCCAATCAGGCTTGATCCCCAGTAAGTCAAAAAATAGCTCGACATACTGTTCT
TCCCCGATCAAGGGTTGGTTTGCGCATTCACAGTTCTCCGCAAGAATTGATTGGCTCCAATTCTTGGAGT
GGTGAATCCGTTAGCGAGGTGCCGCCGGCTTCCATTCAGGTCGAGGTGGCCCGGCTCCATGCACCGCGAC
GCAACGCGGGGAGGCAGACAAGGTATAGGGCGGCGCCTACAATCCATGCCAACCCGTTCCATGTGCTCGC
CGAGGCGGCATAAATCGCCGTGACGATCAGCGGTCCAATGATCGAAGTTAGGCTGGTAAGAGCCGCGAGC
GATCCTTGAAGCTGTCCCTGATGGTCGTCATCTACCTGCCTGGACAGCATGGCCTGCAACGCGGGCATCC
CGATGCCGCCGGAAGCGAGAAGAATCATAATGGGGAAGGCCATCCAGCCTCGCGTCGCGAACGCCAGCAA
GACGTAGCCCAGCGCGTCGGCCGCCATGCCGGCGATAATGGCCTGCTTCTCGCCGAAACGTTTGGTGGCG
GGACCAGTGACGAAGGCTTGAGCGAGGGCGTGCAAGATTCCGAATACCGCAAGCGACAGGCCGATCATCG
TCGCGCTCCAGCGAAAGCGGTCCTCGCCGAAAATGACCCAGAGCGCTGCCGGCACCTGTCCTACGAGTTG
CATGATAAAGAAGACAGTCATAAGTGCGGCGACGATAGTCATGCCCCGCGCCCACCGGAAGGAGCTGACT
GGGTTGAAGGCTCTCAAGGGCATGGGTCGGCGCTCTCCCTTATGCGACTCCTGCATTAGGAAGCAGCCCA
GTAGTAGGTTGAGGCCGTTGAGCACCGCCGCCGCAAGGAATGGTGCATGTAAGGAGATGGCGCCCAACAG
TCCCCCGGCCACGGGGCCTGCCACCATACCCACGCCGAAACAAGCGCTCATGAGCCCGAAGTGGCGAGCC
CGATCTTCCCCATCGGTGATGTCGGCGATATAGGCGCCAGCAACCGCACCTGTGGCGCCGGTGATGCCGG
CCACGATGCGTCCGGCGTAGAGAATCCACAGGACGGGTGTGGTCGCCATGATCGCGTAGTCGATAGTGGC
TCCAAGTAGCGAAGCGAGCAGGACTGGGCGGCGGCCAAAGCGGTCGGACAGTGCTCCGAGAACGGGTGCG
CATAGAAATTGCATCAACGCATATAGCGCTAGCAGCACGCCATAGTGACTGGCGATGCTGTCGGAATGGA
CGATATCCCGCAAGAGGCCCGGCAGTACCGGCATAACCAAGCCTATGCCTACAGCATCCAGGGTGACGGT
GCCGAGGATGACGATGAGCGCATTGTTAGATTTCATACACGGTGCCTGACTGCGTTAGCAATTTAACTGT
GATAAACTACCGCATTAAAGCTAATCGATGATAAGCTGTCAAACATGAGAATTAATTCATGTTCTTTCCT
GCGTTATCCCCTGATTCTGTGGATAACGCAGGAAAGAACATGTGAGCAAAAGGCCAGCAAAAGGCCAGGA
ACCGTAAAAAGGCCGCGTTGCTGGCGTTTTTCCATAGGCTCCGCCCCCCTGACGAGCATCACAAAAATCG
ACGCTCAAGTCAGAGGTGGCGAAACCCGACAGGACTATAAAGATACCAGGCGTTTCCCCCTGGAAGCTCC
CTCGTGCGCTCTCCTGTTCCGACCCTGCCGCTTACCGGATACCTGTCCGCCTTTCTCCCTTCGGGAAGCG
TGGCGCTTTCTCATAGCTCACGCTGTAGGTATCTCAGTTCGGTGTAGGTCGTTCGCTCCAAGCTGGGCTG
TGTGCACGAACCCCCCGTTCAGCCCGACCGCTGCGCCTTATCCGGTAACTATCGTCTTGAGTCCAACCCG
GTAAGACACGACTTATCGCCACTGGCAGCAGCCACTGGTAACAGGATTAGCAGAGCGAGGTATGTAGGCG
GTGCTACAGAGTTCTTGAAGTGGTGGCCTAACTACGGCTACACTAGAAGAACAGTATTTGGTATCTGCGC
TCTGCTGAAGCCAGTTACCTTCGGAAAAAGAGTTGGTAGCTCTTGATCCGGCAAACAAACCACCGCTGGT
AGCGGTGGTTTTTTTGTTTGCAAGCAGCAGATTACGCGCAGAAAAAAAGGATCTCAAGAAGATCCTTTGA
TCTTTTCTAC
