>Addgene plasmid #173412 | RVD-TG9 | depositor partial sequence | sequence record 336367 | RVD flanked by two Bsa I sites
GGTCTCGTTCCAATGGGGGTGGCAAACAGGCTCTTGAGACTGTTCAGCGCCTTCTACCAGTTCTCTGTCA
AGCCCACGGCCTGACGCCCGAGCAAGTTGTAGCGATTGCTAGTAACAATGGTGGCAAACAGGCTCTTGAA
ACCGTACAGCGCCTACTGCCAGTTCTCTGTCAAGCCCACGGTCTGACTCCGGAGCAAGTTGTAGCGATTG
CCTCTTGAGACC
